Addgene plasmid #62749: mCherry-Talin-H-18
Purpose: Localization: Talin Head Domain, H, Excitation:587, Emission:610
Depositing lab: Michael Davidson. Depositing organization: Florida State University, Tallahassee.
Backbone
  Vector backbone: C1 Cloning Vector
  Vector type: Mammalian Expression
  Selectable markers: Neomycin (select with G418)
Growth in bacteria
  Bacterial resistance: Kanamycin, 50 μg/mL
  Growth temperature: 37°C
  Growth strain: DH5alpha
  Copy number: High Copy
Gene/Insert
  Gene/Insert name: Talin (alt name: Talin Head Domain)
  Species: M. musculus (mouse)
  Mutation: none
  Promoter: CMV
  Tag / fusion protein: mCherry (N terminal on backbone)
  Cloning method: Unknown
  Sequencing primers: 5′ CMV-F; 3′ SV40pA-R
Terms and licenses: Academic/Nonprofit Terms; Industry Terms: Not Available to Industry
How to cite: mCherry-Talin-H-18 was a gift from Michael Davidson (Addgene plasmid # 62749 ; http://n2t.net/addgene:62749 ; RRID:Addgene_62749)
