[The description below was written by a language model from this plasmid's Addgene catalogue record.]
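Description:
mCherry-Talin-H-18 is a mammalian expression plasmid built on a C1-type cloning vector, in which the fluorescent protein is supplied by the backbone and the gene of interest is placed downstream so that the tag sits at the N terminus of the fusion. It is propagated in E. coli as a high-copy plasmid under kanamycin selection. It also carries a neomycin resistance marker, which allows transfected mammalian cells to be selected with G418 for stable lines. No feature table accompanies the record, so the origin of replication and the promoters driving the resistance marker are not itemised. The use of an SV40 polyadenylation-signal sequencing primer suggests that an SV40 polyA lies downstream of the insert.

The payload is the head domain of mouse talin, recorded as unmutated and fused to the C terminus of mCherry, with expression driven by the CMV promoter for strong constitutive transcription in mammalian cells. Talin is a cytoskeletal adaptor that links integrins to actin, and its head region contains the integrin-binding portion of the protein. The exact residue boundaries of the fragment are not stated. The "18" in the name may refer to the linker between the fluorescent protein and the insert, but the record does not explain it. mCherry is a monomeric red fluorescent protein, listed here with excitation at 587 nm and emission at 610 nm. The stated purpose is localization, so the construct serves as a red fluorescent marker for imaging the distribution of the talin head domain in transfected cells by fluorescence microscopy. Its red emission allows it to be combined with spectrally distinct green or cyan fusion proteins.
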