>Addgene plasmid #62749 | mCherry-Talin-H-18 | depositor partial sequence | sequence record 103314 | CMV-F
CTAAGCTAGTGACGTCAGATCCGCTAGCGCTACCGGTCGCCACCATGGTGAGCAAGGGCGAGGAGGATAA
CATGGCCATCATCAAGGAGTTCATGCGCTTCAAGGTGCACATGGAGGGCTCCGTGAACGGCCACGAGTTC
GAGATCGAGGGCGAGGGCGAGGGCCGCCCCTACGAGGGCACCCAGACCGCCAAGCTGAAGGTGACCAAGG
GTGGCCCCCTGCCCTTCGCCTGGGACATCCTGTCCCCTCAGTTCATGTACGGCTCCAAGGCCTACGTGAA
GCACCCCGCCGACATCCCCGACTACTTGAAGCTGTCCTTCCCCGAGGGCTTCAAGTGGGAGCGCGTGATG
AACTTCGAGGACGGCGGCGTGGTGACCGTGACCCAGGACTCCTCCCTGCAGGACGGCGAGTTCATCTACA
AGGTGAAGCTGCGCGGCACCAACTTCCCCTCCGACGGCCCCGTAATGCAGAAGAAGACCATGGGCTGGGA
GGCCTCCTCCGAGCGGATGTACCCCGAGGACGGCGCCCTGAAGGGCGAGATCAAGCAGAGGCTGAAGCTG
AAGGACGGCGGCCACTACGACGCTGAGGTCAAGACCACCTACAAGGCCAAGAAGCCCGTGCAGCTGCCCG
GCGCCTACAACGTCAACATCAAGTTGGACATCACCTCCCACAACGAGGACTACACCATCGTGGAACAGTA
CGAACGCGCCGAGGGCCGCCACTCCACCGGCGGCATGGACGAGCTGTACAAGTCCGGACTCAGATCTCGA
GCTCAAGCTAGCTTCGAATTCGCAGAAGCTGCCACCATGGTTGCGCTTTCGCTGAAGATTAGCATTGGGA
ATGTGGTGAAGACGATGCAATTTGAGCCATCTACCATGGTGTACGACGCCTGCCGCATGATTCGTGAGCG
GATCCCAGAGGCCCTGGCTGGGCCCTCCCAACGACTTTGGGCTCTTTCTGTCAGATGATGACCCCAAAAA
AGGCATCTGGCTAGAGGCTGGGAAAGCTTTGGACTACTACATGCTCCGAAATGGGGACCACCATGAGTAC
AGAAAAAGCAGAGACCCCTGAAGATCCGATGTTAGACGAACGTGAAGAACTATCATGGTGGATGACTCCA
GACCGTCACAGAACATGCCCAATGAACATTTGGTGCCGATTGTTATCACCACCCAATGGATAGAGAATTC
ACTGGTTCGAGAGCGTGTATGTGGAGAGGTGAGGGACACGGACCCGCAGCCCGACCCTCACTCTGCTGGG
AGTGTTAAGGA
