>Addgene plasmid #62749 | mCherry-Talin-H-18 | depositor partial sequence | sequence record 103315 | SV40-R
CTGGGGGTGCCTCCAAGACGATTTGGCTTTTGCAGGTATGCCGAAGCATGCTAAAGGCTGGAGCTTGGAC
ATATACATGTCCGGAATTGGAACGCATTGAGTACAGAAAAAGCAGAGATCCTGAGATTCGAATGTAGACG
ACGTGAGACTATCATGTTGATGACTCAGACGTCACAGACATGCTCATGACATTGTGCCCGATGTATCACC
ATCATGATGAGTATCACTGTCGAGAGCTGATGAGAAAGAAAGATGAGGGACAGGGACCTGAGAAAAAGAC
AAGACCCTACTGCGAGATGAAAAGAAGATGGAGAAGCTAAAGCAGAAGTTGCACACAGACGATGAGTTGA
ACTGGCTGGACCATGGGCGGACACTGAGGGAACAGGGAGTGGAAGAGCATGAGACGTTGCTGCTGCGGAG
AAAGTTCTTCTACTCAGACCAGAATGTGGATTCCCGAGACCCCTGTACAGCTGAACCTTCTCTATGTGCA
GGCACGAGATGACATCCTGAATGGCTCCCATCCTGTCTCCTTTGACAAGGCCTGTGAATTTGCAGGCTTC
CAGTGCCAGATCCAGTTTGGACCTCACAATGAACAGAAGCACAAGGCTGGCTTCCTTGACCTGAAGGACT
TCCTGCCCAAGGAGTATGTGAAGCAGAAGGGAGAGCGTAAGATCTTTCAGGCACACAAGAATTGTGGGCA
GATGAGTGAAATTGAGGCCAAGGTACGCTACGTGAAGCTGGCCCGTTCCCTCAAGACTTACGGTGTCTCC
TTCTTCCTAGTCAAGGAAAAGATGAAGGGGAAGAATAAACTGGTGCCCAGGCTGTTGGGCATCACTAAGG
AGTGTGTGATGCGTGTGGATGAGAAGACCAAGGAGGTGATTCAGGAATGGAGCCTCACCAACATCAAACG
CTGGGCTGCCTCTCCCAAGAGCTTTACTCTGGACTTTGGAGACTATCAGGATGGCTACTACTCAGTACAG
ACGACAGAAGGCGAGCAGATCGCACAGCTCATTGCTGGCTACATAGATATCATCCTTAAGAAGAAAAAAA
GCAAGGACCATTTTGGGCTGGAGGGAGATGAAGAGTCTACTATGTTGGAGGACTCAGTGTCTCCCAAAAA
GTCAACAGTCCTTCAGTAAGTCGACGGTACCGCGGGCCCGGGATCCACCGGATCTAGATAACTGATCATA
ATCAGCCATACCACATTGTAGAAGTGCC
