>Addgene plasmid #62749 | mCherry-Talin-H-18 | addgene partial sequence | sequence record 147153 | mCherry-F 5'-ccccgtaatgcagaagaaga-3'
CGGATGTACCCCGAGGACGGCGCCCTGAAGGGCGAGATCAAGCAGAGGCTGAAGCTGAAGGACGGCGGCC
ACTACGACGCTGAGGTCAAGACCACCTACAAGGCCAAGAAGCCCGTGCAGCTGCCCGGCGCCTACAACGT
CAACATCAAGTTGGACATCACCTCCCACAACGAGGACTACACCATCGTGGAACAGTACGAACGCGCCGAG
GGCCGCCACTCCACCGGCGGCATGGACGAGCTGTACAAGTCCGGACTCAGATCTCGAGCTCAAGCTAGCT
TCGAATTCGCAGAAGCTGCCACCATGGTTGCGCTTTCGCTGAAGATTAGCATTGGGAATGTGGTGAAGAC
GATGCAATTTGAGCCATCTACCATGGTGTACGACGCCTGCCGCATGATTCGTGAGCGGATCCCAGAGGCC
CTGGCTGGCCCTCCCAACGACTTTGGGCTCTTTCTGTCAGATGATGACCCCAAAAAAGGCATCTGGCTAG
AGGCTGGGAAAGCTTTGGACTACTACATGCTCCGAAATGGGGACACCATGGAGTACAGAAAAAAGCAGAG
ACCCCTGAAGATCCGGATGTTAGACGGAACGGTGAAGACTATCATGGTGGATGACTCCAAGACCGTCACA
GACATGCTCATGACCATTTGTGCCCGAATTGGTATCACCAACCATGATGAGTATTCACTGGTTCGAGAGC
TGATGGAAGAAAAGAAAGATGAGGGGACAGGGACCCTGAGAAAAGACAAGACCCTACTGCGA
